>Addgene plasmid #198146 | p2888 | addgene full sequence | sequence record 386984 | Addgene NGS Result
TTCGCCAGTTAATAGTTTGCGCAACGTTGTTGCCATTGCTACAGGCATCGTGGTGTCACGCTCGTCGTTT
GGTATGGCTTCATTCAGCTCCGGTTCCCAGCGATCAAGGCGAGTTACATGATCCCCCATGTTGTGCAAAA
AAGCGGTTAGCTCCTTCGGTCCTCCGATCGTTGTCAGAAGTAAGTTGGCCGCAGTGTTATCACTCATGGT
TATGGCAGCACTGCATAATTCTCTTACTGTCATGCCATCCGTAAGATGCTTTTCTGTGACTGGTGAGTAC
TCAACCAAGTCATTCTGAGAATAGTGTATGCGGCGACCGAGTTGCTCTTGCCCGGCGTCAATACGGGATA
ATACCGCGCCACATAGCAGAACTTTAAAAGTGCTCATCATTGGAAAACGTTCTTCGGGGCGAAAACTCTC
AAGGATCTTACCGCTGTTGAGATCCAGTTCGATGTAACCCACTCGTGCACCCAACTGATCTTCAGCATCT
TTTACTTTCACCAGCGTTTCTGGGTGAGCAAAAACAGGAAGGCAAAATGCCGCAAAAAAGGGAATAAGGG
CGACACGGAAATGTTGAATACTCATACTCTTCCTTTTTCAATATTATTGAAGCATTTATCAGGGTTATTG
TCTCATGAGCGGATACATATTTGAATGTATTTAGAAAAATAAACAAATAGGGGTTCCGCGCACATTTCCC
CGAAAAGTGCCACCTAAATTGTAAGCGTTAATATTTTGTTAAAATTCGCGTTAAATTTTTGTTAAATCAG
CTCATTTTTTAACCAATAGGCCGAAATCGGCAAAATCCCTTATAAATCAAAAGAATAGACCGAGATAGGG
T
[37 nt withheld, positions 842-878]
AAAGAACGTGGACTCCAACGTCAAAGG
[49 nt withheld, positions 906-954]
T
[91 nt withheld, positions 956-1046]
G
[124 nt withheld, positions 1048-1171]
CCCATTCGCCATTCAGGCTGCGCAACTGTTGGGAAGGGCGATCGGTGCGGGCCTCTTCGCTATTACGCCA
GCTGGCGAAAGGGGGATGTGCTGCAAGGCGATTAAGTTGGGTAACGCCAGGGTTTTCCCAGTCACGACGT
TGTAAAACGACGGCCAGTGAGCGCGCGTAATACGACTCACTATAGGGCGAATTGGGTACCGGGCCCCCCC
TCGAGGTCGACGGTATCGATAAGCTTAGAAGAGAACAACGGCAAGTTACAGGATCCGCAGCAATATCAGC
AAAACACCTTATTGCTTGAAGCGATCGAGCAGGCCGAAAATATCATCAACATTATTTATTATCGTTACCA
TAACAGCGCACTTGTAGTGAGTGAGCAAGAGTAAAGTAAAAATATCTTAGAGCCTATCCCACCAGGCGTT
AATTGGCGCAGCCAGTTTGGACACGGATAGCGCGCAAAAACCGCAGCGTACACGTAGTACGTGAGGTTTG
ACTCGCTACGCTCGCCCTTCGGGCCGCCGCTAGCGGCGTTCAAAACGCTAACGCGTTTTGGCGAGCACTG
CCCAGGTTCAAAATGGCAAGTAAAATAGCCCTAATGGGATAGGCTCTTAGTTAGCACGTTAATTATCTTA
TCGTGAATTCAATAGGTATGATGATGAAAGAAGATCAGAAAAATAAAATACCCGAAGACATTCTGAAACA
GCTATTATCCGTTGATCCGGAAACCGTTTATGCCAGTGGTTACGCCTCATGGCAGGAGGGGGATTATTCG
CGCGCCGTAATCGATTTTAGTTGGCTGGTGATGGCCCAGCCATGGAGTTGGCGTGCCCATATTGCATTGG
CTGGCACCTGGATGATGCTTAAAGAATACACGACGGCCATTAATTTCTATGGACATGCCTTGATGCTGGA
TGCCAGCCATCCAGAACCGGTTTACCAAACGGGCGTCTGTCTCAAAATGATGGGGGAACCCGGGTTGGCG
AGAGAGGCTTTTCAAACCGCAATCAAGATGAGTTATGCGGATGCCTCATGGAGTGAGATTCGCCAGAATG
CGCAAATAATGGTTGATACTCTTATTGCTTAAATAACAGAACGAAATATGAAAATTCATATTCCGTCAGC
GGCAAGTAATATAGTCGATGGTAATAGTCCTCCTTCCGATATACAAGCGAAGGAGGTATCGTTTCCTCCC
CCTGAAATTCCAGCGCCTGGCACCCCCGCAGCCCCTGTGCTGCTTACGCCTGAACAAATAAGGCAGCAGA
GGGATTATGCGATACATTTTATGCAATACACTATTCGTGCGCTGGGTGCGACAGTCGTGTTTGGGTTATC
GGTTGCTGCAGCGGTAATTTCTGGCGGGGCAGGATTACCCATTGCTATTCTTGCGGGGGCGGCGCTCGTG
ATTGCTATTGGGGATGCTTGCTGTGCGTATCATAATTATCAATCGATATGTCAGCAAAAGGAGCCATTAC
AAACCGCCAGTGATAGCGTTGCTCTTGTGGTCAGTGCGCTGGCCTTAAAATGTGGGGCAAGTCTTAACTG
CGCTAACACCCTTGCTAATTGTCTTTCTTTATTAATACGTTCAGGAATCGCTATTTCTATGTTGGTTTTA
CCCCTACAGTTTCCACTGCCCGCGGCTGAAAATATTGCGGCCTCTTTGGACATGGGGAGTGTAATTACCT
CCGTTAGCCTGACGGCGATAGGTGCGGTACTGGATTATTGCCTTGCCCGCCCCTCTGGCGACGATCAGGA
AAATTCTGTTGATGAACTTCATGCCGATCCCAGTGTGTTATTGGCGGAACAAATGGCAGCGCTCTGTCAA
TCTGCTACTACACCTGCATTAATGGACAGTTCTGATCATACATCTCGGGGAGAACCATACCCATACGACG
TCCCAGACTACGCTTAATCTAGATCTCGGGGAGAACCATGAAACCTGTTAGCCCAAATGCTCAGGTAGGA
GGGCAACGTCCTGTTAACGCGCCTGAGGAATCACCTCCATGTCCTTCATTGCCACATCCGGAAACCAATA
TGGAGAGTGGTAGAATAGGACCTCAACAAGGAAAAGAGCGGGTATTGGCCGGACTTGCGAAACGAGTGAT
AGAGTGTTTTCCAAAAGAAATTTTTAGTTGGCAAACGGTTATTTTGGGCGGACAGATTTTATGCTGTTCC
GCTGGAATAGCATTAACAGTGCTAAGTGGTGGAGGCGCGCCGCTCGTAGCCCTGGCAGGGATTGGCCTTG
CTATTGCCATCGCGGATGTCGCCTGTCTTATCTACCATCATAAACATCATTTGCCTATGGCTCACGACAG
TATAGGCAATGCCGTTTTTTATATTGCTAATTGTTTCGCCAATCAACGCAAAAGTATGGCGATTGCTAAA
GCCGTCTCCCTGGGCGGTAGATTAGCCTTAACCGCGACGGTAATGACTCATTCATACTGGAGTGGTAGTT
TGGGACTACAGCCTCATTTATTAGAGCGTCTTAATGATATTACCTATGGACTAATGAGTTTTACTCGCTT
CGGTATGGATGGGATGGCAATGACCGGTATGCAGGTCAGCAGCCCATTATATCGTTTGCTGGCTCAGGTA
ACGCCAGAACAACGTGCGCCGGATGGGGGTGGTGCCATGGATCGGAGTAGGGATCGCCTACCTCCTTTTG
AGACAGAGACGCGGATCCTCTAGTTCTAGGATCTTATTAAAGCAGAACTTGTTTATTGCAGCTTATAATG
GTTACAAATAAAGCAATAGCATCACAAATTTCACAAATAAAGCATTTTTTTCACTGCATTCTAGTTGTGG
TTTGTCCAAACTCATCAATGTATCTTATCATGTCTGGTCGACTCTAGAGCGGCCGCCACCGCGGTGGAGC
TCCAGCTTTTGTTCCCTTTAGTGAGGGTTAATTGCGCGCTTGGCGTAATCATGGTCATAGCTGTTTCCTG
TGTGAAATTGTTATCCGCTCACAATTCCACACAACATACGAGCCGGAAGCATAAAGTGTAAAGCCTGGGG
TGCCTAATGAGTGAGCTAACTCACATTAATTGCGTTGCGCTCACTGCCCGCTTTCCAGTCGGGAAACCTG
TCGTGCCAGCTGCATTAATGAATCGGCCAACGCGCGGGGAGAGGCGGTTTGCGTATTGGGCGCTCTTCCG
CTTCCTCGCTCACTGACTCGCTGCGCTCGGTCGTTCGGCTGCGGCGAGCGGTATCAGCTCACTCAAAGGC
GGTAATACGGTTATCCACAGAATCAGGGGATAACGCAGGAAAGAACATGTGAGATCTCTACGGGTCGGAT
TTGAAGTCGTCTTGGTAGGAGGCAGCCTGAATGGCGAATGCCGATGCCCTTGAGAGCCTTCAACCCAGTC
AGCTCCTTCCGGTGGGCGCGGGGCATGACTATCGTCGCCGCACTTATGACTGTCTTCTTTATCATGCAAC
TCGTAGGACAGGGTGCCGGCAGCGCTCTGGGTCATTTTCGGCGAGGACCGCTTTCGCTGGAGCGCGACGA
TGATCGGCCTGTCGCTTGCGGTATTCGGAATCTTGCACGCCCTCGCTCAAGCCTTCGTCACTGGTCCCGC
CACCAAACGTTTCGGCGAGAAGCAGGCCATTATCGCCGGCATGGCGGCCGACGCGCTGGGCTACGTCTTG
CTGGCGTTCGCGACGCGAGGCTGGATGGCCTTCCCCATTATGATTCTTCTCGCTTCCGGCGGCATCGGGA
TGCCCGCGTTGCAGGCCATGCTGTCCAGGCAGGTAGATGACGACCATCAGGGACAGCTTCAAGGATCGCT
CGCGGCTCTTACCAGCCTAACTTCGATCATTGGACCGCTGATCGTCACGGCGATTTATGCCGCCTCGGCG
AGCACATGGAACGGGTTGGCATGGATTGTAGGCGCCGCCCTATACCTTGTCTGCCTCCCCGCGTTGCGTC
GCGGTGCATGGAGCCGGGCCACCTCGACCTGAATGGAAGCCGGCGGCACCTCGCTAACGGATTCACCACT
CCGCAGACCCGCCATAAAACGCCCTGAGAAGCCCGTGACGGGCTTTTCTTGTATTATGGGTAGTTTCCTT
GCATGAATCCATAAAAGGCGCCTGTAGTGCCATTTACCCCCATTCACTGCCAGAGCCGTGAGCGCAGCGA
ACTGAATGTCACGAAAAAGACAGCGACTCAGGTGCCTGATGGTCGGAGACAAAAGGAATATTCAGCGATT
TGCCCGAGCTTGCGAGGGTGCTACTTAAGCCTTTAGGGTTTTAAGGTCTGTTTTGTAGAGGAGCAAACAG
CGTTTGCGACATCCTTTTGTAATACTGCGGAACTGACTAAAGTAGTGAGTTATACACAGGGCTGGGATCT
ATTCTTTTTATCTTTTTTTATTCTTTCTTTATTCTATAAATTATAACCACTTGAATATAAACAAAAAAAA
CACACAAAGGTCTAGCGGAATTTACAGAGGGTCTAGCAGAATTTACAAGTTTTCCAGCAAAGGTCTAGCA
GAATTTACAGATACCCACAACTCAAAGGAAAAGGACTAGTAATTATCATTGACTAGCCCATCTCAATTGG
TATAGTGATTAAAATCACCTAGACCAATTGAGATGTATGTCTGAATTAGTTGTTTTCAAAGCAAATGAAC
TAGCGATTAGTCGCTATGACTTAACGGAGCATGAAACCAAGCTAATTTTATGCTGTGTGGCACTACTCAA
CCCCACGATTGAAAACCCTACAAGGAAAGAACGGACGGTATCGTTCACTTATAACCAATACGCTCAGATG
ATGAACATCAGTAGGGAAAATGCTTATGGTGTATTAGCTAAAGCAACCAGAGAGCTGATGACGAGAACTG
TGGAAATCAGGAATCCTTTGGTTAAAGGCTTTGAGATTTTCCAGTGGACAAACTATGCCAAGTTCTCAAG
CGAAAAATTAGAATTAGTTTTTAGTGAAGAGATATTGCCTTATCTTTTCCAGTTAAAAAAATTCATAAAA
TATAATCTGGAACATGTTAAGTCTTTTGAAAACAAATACTCTATGAGGATTTATGAGTGGTTATTAAAAG
AACTAACACAAAAGAAAACTCACAAGGCAAATATAGAGATTAGCCTTGATGAATTTAAGTTCATGTTAAT
GCTTGAAAATAACTACCATGAGTTTAAAAGGCTTAACCAATGGGTTTTGAAACCAATAAGTAAAGATTTA
AACACTTACAGCAATATGAAATTGGTGGTTGATAAGCGAGGCCGCCCGACTGATACGTTGATTTTCCAAG
TTGAACTAGATAGACAAATGGATCTCGTAACCGAACTTGAGAACAACCAGATAAAAATGAATGGTGACAA
AATACCAACAACCATTACATCAGATTCCTACCTACATAACGGACTAAGAAAAACACTACACGATGCTTTA
ACTGCAAAAATTCAGCTCACCAGTTTTGAGGCAAAATTTTTGAGTGACATGCAAAGTAAGTATGATCTCA
ATGGTTCGTTCTCATGGCTCACGCAAAAACAACGAACCACACTAGAGAACATACTGGCTAAATACGGAAG
GATCTGAGGTTCTTATGGCTCTTGTATCTATCAGTGAAGCATCAAGACTAACAAACAAAAGTAGAACAAC
TGTTCACCGTTACATATCAAAGGGAAAACTGTCCATATGCACAGATGAAAACGGTGTAAAAAAGATAGAT
ACATCAGAGCTTTTACGAGTTTTTGGTGCATTCAAAGCTGTTCACCATGAACAGATCGACAATGTAACAG
ATGAACAGCATGTAACACCTAATAGAACAGGTGAAACCAGTAAAACAAAGCAACTAGAACATGAAATTGA
ACACCTGAGACAACTTGTTACAGCTCAACAGTCACACATAGACAGCCTGAAACAGGCGATGCTGCTTATC
GAATCAAAGCTGCCGACAACACGGGAGCCAGTGACGCCTCCCGTGGGGAAAAAATCATGGCAATTCTGGA
AGAAATAGCGCTTTCAGCCGGCAAACCGGCTGAAGCCGGATCTGCGATTCTGATAACAAACTAGCAACAC
CAGAACAGCCCGTTTGCGGGCAGCAAAACCCGTACTTTTGGACGTTCCGGCGGTTTTTTGTGGCGAGTGG
TGTTCGGGCGGTGCGCGCAAGATCCATTATGTTAAACGGGCGAGTTTACATCTCAAAACCGCCCGCTTAA
CACCATCAGAAATCCTCAGCGCGATTTTAAGCACCAACCCCCCCCCGTAACACCCAAATCCATACTGAAA
GTGGCTTTGTTGAATAAATCAGATTTCGGGTAAGTCTCCCCCGTAGCGGGTTGTGTTTTCAGGCAATACG
CACGCTTTCAGGCATACCTGCTTTCGTCATTTTGTTCAGCGCTCGTACCAGGGCCATAGCCTCCGCAACC
TGACCATCGTAGTCACGCAGCGTCAGTGAACCCCCGAACAGAGATCTGACGCTCAGTGGAACGAAAACTC
ACGTTAAGGGATTTTGGTCATGAGATTATCAAAAAGGATCTTCACCTAGATCCTTTTAAATTAAAAATGA
AGTTTTAAATCAATCTAAAGTATATATGAGTAAACTTGGTCTGACAGTTACCAATGCTTAATCAGTGAGG
CACCTATCTCAGCGATCTGTCTATTTCGTTCATCCATAGTTGCCTGACTCCCCGTCGTGTAGATAACTAC
GATACGGGAGGGCTTACCATCTGGCCCCAGTGCTGCAATGATACCGCGAGACCCACGCTCACCGGCTCCA
GATTTATCAGCAATAAACCAGCCAGCCGGAAGGGCCGAGCGCAGAAGTGGTCCTGCAACTTTATCCGCCT
CCATCCAGTCTATTAATTGTTGCCGGGAAGCTAGAGTAAGTAG
Features (pLannotate 1.2.2; 19 found; start..end, strand, type, name):
    586..690     -  promoter       AmpR promoter: bla
    743..1171    -  rep_origin     f1 ori (sequence partly withheld): f1 bacteriophage origin of replication; arrow indicates direction of (+) strand synthesis
   1176..1331    -  CDS            lacZα (fragment): LacZα fragment of β-galactosidase; lacZ fragment
   1339..1357    +  promoter       T7 promoter: promoter for bacteriophage T7 RNA polymerase
   1366..1407    -  misc_feature   MCS (fragment): pBluescript multiple cloning site
   3877..3998    +  polyA_signal   SV40 poly(A) signal: SV40 polyadenylation signal
   4014..4043    -  misc_feature   MCS (fragment): pBluescript multiple cloning site
   4056..4074    -  promoter       T3 promoter: promoter for bacteriophage T3 RNA polymerase
   4119..4135    -  protein_bind   lac operator: The lac repressor binds to the lac operator to inhibit transcription in E. coli. This inhibition can be relieved by adding lactose or isopropyl-β-D-thiogalactopyranoside (IPTG). lac repressor encoded by lacI
   4143..4173    -  promoter       lac promoter: promoter for the E. coli lac operon
   4188..4209    -  protein_bind   CAP binding site: CAP binding activates transcription in the presence of cAMP. E. coli catabolite activator protein
   4222..4314    -  CDS            lacI (fragment): lac repressor; lacI; The lac repressor binds to the lac operator to inhibit transcription in E. coli. This inhibition can be relieved by adding lactose or isopropyl-β-D-thiogalactopyranoside (IPTG).
   4316..4444    -  rep_origin     RSF ori (fragment): Plasmids containing the RSF 1030 origin of replication can be propagated in E. coli cells that contain additional plasmids with compatible origins.
   4483..4499    +  CDS            lacZα (fragment): LacZα fragment of β-galactosidase; lacZ fragment
   4502..5123    +  CDS            TcR (fragment): tetracycline efflux protein; tet; confers resistance to tetracycline
   5488..5710    +  rep_origin     pSC101 ori: low-copy replication origin that requires the Rep101 protein
   5758..6708    +  CDS            Rep101: RepA protein needed for replication with the pSC101 origin; rep101
   7463..7591    -  CDS            TRA2_ECOLX (fragment): Protein predicted: Swiss-Prot protein existence level 4. Required for transposition of transposon Tn903. From Escherichia coli.
   7729..585     -  CDS            AmpR (across the origin): β-lactamase; bla; confers resistance to ampicillin, carbenicillin, and related antibiotics
