[The description below was written by a language model from this plasmid's Addgene catalogue record and pLannotate feature annotations shown in this document.]
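Description:
p2888 is a low-copy bacterial expression plasmid built on pWSK29, designed for producing epitope-tagged Salmonella enterica serovar Typhimurium effector proteins. Replication depends on the pSC101 origin together with its Rep101 (RepA) initiator protein, which keeps copy number low. Selection is by ampicillin through the bla gene and its native promoter. The backbone also carries an f1 phage origin and the pBluescript-derived lacZα/multiple cloning site region flanked by T7 and T3 promoters, with the lac promoter, operator and CAP site alongside. Short fragments annotated as TcR, lacI, RSF ori and a Tn903 transposition protein appear to be non-functional remnants of the vector's construction history.

According to the catalogue entry, the insert is a three-gene cassette, PsseA::sscB sseF::HA sseG::M45. The sseA promoter drives the chaperone gene sscB, followed by sseF carrying an HA tag and sseG carrying a C-terminal M45 tag. The automated feature table does not annotate any of these elements. An unannotated stretch of roughly 2.5 kb lies between the two halves of the split cloning site and presumably holds the cassette, though the table itself cannot confirm this. An SV40 polyadenylation signal is annotated at the downstream end of this region; the record does not explain its presence, and it would have no expected function in bacteria.

The stated purpose is epitope tagging of SseG. With sseF and sseG carrying different tags, the two proteins can be detected separately, which fits studies of how translocated effectors localise and behave in host cell endomembranes.
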