Addgene plasmid #198146: p2888
Purpose: Epitope tagging of effector protein SseG
Depositing lab: Michael Hensel. Depositing organization: Universitaet Osnabrueck. Publication: Single molecule analyses reveal dynamics of Salmonella translocated effector proteins in host cell endomembranes. Goser V, Sander N, Schulte M, Scharte F, Franzkoch R, Liss V, Psathaki OE, Hensel M. Nat Commun. 2023 Mar 4;14(1):1240. doi: 10.1038/s41467-023-36758-9. PubMed 36870997.
Backbone
  Vector backbone: pWSK29
  Vector type: Bacterial Expression
Growth in bacteria
  Bacterial resistance: Ampicillin, 100 μg/mL
  Growth temperature: 37°C
  Growth strain: NEB Stable
  Copy number: Low Copy
Gene/Insert
  Gene/Insert name: PsseA::sscB sseF::HA sseG::M45
  Species: Salmonella enterica serovar Typhimurium
  Entrez Gene: sseG (a.k.a. STM1405)
  Tag / fusion protein: M45 (C terminal on insert)
  Cloning method: Restriction Enzyme; 5′ cloning site Unknown (unknown if destroyed)
Terms and licenses: Academic/Nonprofit Terms; Industry Terms: Not Available to Industry
How to cite: p2888 was a gift from Michael Hensel (Addgene plasmid # 198146 ; http://n2t.net/addgene:198146 ; RRID:Addgene_198146)
